Addgene plasmid #133586: pcDNA3-HA-VprBP
Purpose: Expresses human VprBP wildtype in mammalian cells
Depositing lab: Yue Xiong. Depositing organization: University of North Carolina at Chapel Hill. Publication: CRL4(VprBP) E3 Ligase Promotes Monoubiquitylation and Chromatin Binding of TET Dioxygenases. Nakagawa T, Lv L, Nakagawa M, Yu Y, Yu C, D'Alessio AC, Nakayama K, Fan HY, Chen X, Xiong Y. Mol Cell. 2015 Jan 22;57(2):247-60. doi: 10.1016/j.molcel.2014.12.002. Epub 2014 Dec 31. PubMed 25557551.
Backbone
  Vector backbone: pcDNA3
  Backbone manufacturer: Invitrogen
  Backbone size w/o insert (bp): 5462
  Vector type: Mammalian Expression
Growth in bacteria
  Bacterial resistance: Ampicillin, 100 μg/mL
  Growth temperature: 37°C
  Growth strain: DH5alpha
  Copy number: Unknown
Gene/Insert
  Gene/Insert name: Vpr (HIV-1) binding protein (alt names: VprBP; KIAA0800; DCAF1)
  Species: H. sapiens (human)
  Insert size (bp): 4542
  Mutation: Wildtype human VprBP (Dcaf1)
  GenBank ID: NM_014703
  Entrez Gene: DCAF1 (a.k.a. RIP, VPRBP)
  Tag / fusion protein: HA (N terminal on backbone)
Terms and licenses: Academic/Nonprofit Terms; Industry Terms: Not Available to Industry
How to cite: pcDNA3-HA-VprBP was a gift from Yue Xiong (Addgene plasmid # 133586 ; http://n2t.net/addgene:133586 ; RRID:Addgene_133586)
