[The description below was written by a language model from this plasmid's Addgene catalogue record and pLannotate feature annotations shown in this document.]
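Description:
pcDNA3-HA-VprBP is a mammalian expression plasmid built on the pcDNA3 backbone that produces wild-type human VprBP (also called DCAF1 or KIAA0800), the substrate-receptor subunit of the CUL4–DDB1 (CRL4) E3 ubiquitin ligase. The sequenced construct is about 10.1 kb. The roughly 4.5 kb DCAF1 coding sequence lies downstream of the human cytomegalovirus immediate-early enhancer and promoter and is followed by the bovine growth hormone polyadenylation signal, an arrangement that gives strong constitutive transcription in transfected mammalian cells. The catalogue entry records an N-terminal HA epitope tag supplied by the backbone. The feature table does not annotate the tag separately, although there is unannotated sequence between the upstream elements and the start of the DCAF1 reading frame. The insert is flanked by attB1 and attB2 sites, which suggests it was introduced by Gateway recombination into an adapted version of the vector. T7 and SP6 promoters bracket the cassette and can serve for in vitro transcription or as sequencing primer sites. A short annotated match to an HIV-1 LTR next to the CMV promoter is only a fragment and is probably an annotation artefact rather than a functional viral element.

In E. coli the plasmid is maintained through a high-copy ColE1/pUC-type origin and selected with ampicillin via the β-lactamase gene; an f1 origin is also present. For mammalian cells, an SV40 early promoter drives the neomycin phosphotransferase gene with an SV40 polyadenylation signal, permitting G418 selection of stable lines. The construct is suited to transient or stable overexpression of HA-tagged VprBP, for example for immunoprecipitation, immunoblotting and ubiquitylation studies. The associated publication concerns CRL4(VprBP)-mediated monoubiquitylation of TET dioxygenases.
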