Features (pLannotate 1.2.2; 23 found; start..end, strand, type, name):
      1..380     +  enhancer       CMV enhancer: human cytomegalovirus immediate early enhancer
    381..584     +  promoter       CMV promoter: human cytomegalovirus (CMV) immediate early promoter
    580..613     +  LTR            5' LTR (truncated) (fragment): truncated 5' long terminal repeat (LTR) from HIV-1
    629..647     +  promoter       T7 promoter: promoter for bacteriophage T7 RNA polymerase
    724..748     +  protein_bind   attB1: mutant version of attB; recombination site for the Gateway® BP reaction BP Clonase™
    805..5325    +  CDS            DCAF1: DCAF1_HUMAN - Also known as KIAA0800, RIP, VPRBP. Experimental evidence at protein level: Swiss-Prot protein existence level 1. (Microbial infection) In case of infection by HIV-2 virus, it is recruited by HIV-2 Vpx in order to hijack the CUL4A-RBX1-DDB1- DCAF1/VPRBP function leading to enhanced efficiency of macrophage infection and promotion of the replication of cognate primate lentiviruses in cells of monocyte/macrophage lineage. From Homo sapiens (Human).
   5346..5370    -  protein_bind   attB2: mutant version of attB; recombination site for the Gateway® BP reaction BP Clonase™
   5404..5422    -  promoter       SP6 promoter: promoter for bacteriophage SP6 RNA polymerase
   5448..5672    +  polyA_signal   bGH poly(A) signal: bovine growth hormone polyadenylation signal
   5676..5697    +  promoter       SV40 promoter (fragment): SV40 enhancer and early promoter
   5718..6146    +  rep_origin     f1 ori (sequence partly withheld): f1 bacteriophage origin of replication; arrow indicates direction of (+) strand synthesis
   6160..6489    +  promoter       SV40 promoter: SV40 enhancer and early promoter
   6556..7347    +  CDS            neo: KKA2_KLEPN - Also known as kan, nptII. Experimental evidence at protein level: Swiss-Prot protein existence level 1. Resistance to kanamycin, neomycin, paromomycin, ribostamycin, butirosin and gentamicin B. From Klebsiella pneumoniae.
   7371..7529    +  CDS            ble (fragment): BLE_KLEPN - Experimental evidence at protein level: Swiss-Prot protein existence level 1. Binding protein with a strong affinity to the bleomycin family of antibiotics. Binds to CL990; an antimitotic-antibiotic compound. From Klebsiella pneumoniae.
   7524..7645    +  polyA_signal   SV40 poly(A) signal: SV40 polyadenylation signal
   7718..7734    -  protein_bind   lac operator: The lac repressor binds to the lac operator to inhibit transcription in E. coli. This inhibition can be relieved by adding lactose or isopropyl-β-D-thiogalactopyranoside (IPTG). lac repressor encoded by lacI
   7742..7772    -  promoter       lac promoter: promoter for the E. coli lac operon
   7787..7808    -  protein_bind   CAP binding site: CAP binding activates transcription in the presence of cAMP. E. coli catabolite activator protein
   7821..7913    -  CDS            lacI (fragment): lac repressor; lacI; The lac repressor binds to the lac operator to inhibit transcription in E. coli. This inhibition can be relieved by adding lactose or isopropyl-β-D-thiogalactopyranoside (IPTG).
   8096..8684    -  rep_origin     ori: high-copy-number ColE1/pMB1/pBR322/pUC origin of replication
   8855..9715    -  CDS            AmpR: β-lactamase; bla; confers resistance to ampicillin, carbenicillin, and related antibiotics
   9716..9820    -  promoter       AmpR promoter: bla
   9879..9931    -  misc_feature   bom (fragment): basis of mobility region from pBR322
>Addgene plasmid #133586 | pcDNA3-HA-VprBP | addgene full sequence | sequence record 261713 | Addgene NGS Result
GACATTGATTATTGACTAGTTATTAATAGTAATCAATTACGGGGTCATTAGTTCATAGCCCATATATGGA
GTTCCGCGTTACATAACTTACGGTAAATGGCCCGCCTGGCTGACCGCCCAACGACCCCCGCCCATTGACG
TCAATAATGACGTATGTTCCCATAGTAACGCCAATAGGGACTTTCCATTGACGTCAATGGGTGGAGTATT
TACGGTAAACTGCCCACTTGGCAGTACATCAAGTGTATCATATGCCAAGTACGCCCCCTATTGACGTCAA
TGACGGTAAATGGCCCGCCTGGCATTATGCCCAGTACATGACCTTATGGGACTTTCCTACTTGGCAGTAC
ATCTACGTATTAGTCATCGCTATTACCATGGTGATGCGGTTTTGGCAGTACATCAATGGGCGTGGATAGC
GGTTTGACTCACGGGGATTTCCAAGTCTCCACCCCATTGACGTCAATGGGAGTTTGTTTTGGCACCAAAA
TCAACGGGACTTTCCAAAATGTCGTAACAACTCCGCCCCATTGACGCAAATGGGCGGTAGGCGTGTACGG
TGGGAGGTCTATATAAGCAGAGCTCTCTGGCTAACTAGAGAACCCACTGCTTACTGGCTTATCGAAATTA
ATACGACTCACTATAGGGAGACCCAAGCTTGGTACCGAGCTCGGATCCACCATGTACCCATACGACGTCC
CAGACTACGCTGAATTCGATATCACAAGTTTGTACAAAAAAGCAGGCTCTTTAAAGGAACCAATTCAGTC
GACTGGATCCGGTACCGAATTCACAGGCAAAGCCATGACTACAGTAGTGGTACATGTGGACTCCAAAGCT
GAGCTCACTACCCTGCTGGAGCAGTGGGAAAAGGAACATGGCAGTGGGCAGGACATGGTACCTATCCTTA
CCAGGATGTCTCAATTGATTGAAAAAGAAACTGAAGAGTATCGTAAAGGGGATCCAGACCCATTTGATGA
TCGACATCCTGGTCGAGCTGATCCAGAGTGTATGCTGGGCCACTTGCTGAGAATACTCTTCAAGAATGAT
GATTTCATGAATGCACTGGTGAATGCATATGTGATGACAAGCCGAGAGCCCCCTTTAAACACTGCAGCTT
GCAGACTCCTATTAGACATCATGCCAGGGCTGGAAACTGCTGTCGTCTTTCAAGAAAAGGAGGGAATTGT
CGAGAATCTTTTCAAATGGGCCCGAGAGGCCGATCAACCATTGAGGACATATTCTACTGGACTGTTAGGA
GGTGCTATGGAAAATCAAGACATTGCTGCCAACTATAGAGATGAAAATTCACAGCTGGTGGCAATAGTGC
TTCGAAGACTGAGGGAGCTACAGCTACAGGAAGTGGCTTTGCGGCAGGAAAACAAGCGTCCCAGTCCACG
GAAGCTCTCTTCTGAACCCCTTTTGCCTCTGGATGAGGAGGCTGTGGATATGGACTATGGTGACATGGCT
GTAGATGTAGTGGATGGAGACCAAGAGGAAGCTTCTGGAGACATGGAGATCTCCTTTCATCTTGATTCAG
GCCACAAGACTAGTAGCAGAGTGAACTCAACAACCAAACCTGAGGATGGAGGATTAAAGAAAAACAAGTC
AGCAAAACAGGGTGACAGAGAGAACTTTAGGAAAGCCAAGCAAAAGTTGGGTTTCTCATCTTCTGATCCA
GATCGCATGTTTGTTGAGCTGTCTAATAGCAGTTGGTCAGAAATGTCTCCCTGGGTGATTGGCACCAATT
ATACCCTTTATCCTATGACTCCTGCTATCGAGCAGCGACTCATTCTCCAATATTTGACCCCTCTAGGAGA
ATATCAGGAGCTACTTCCCATATTCATGCAACTTGGATCACGGGAGCTGATGATGTTCTATATTGACCTG
AAGCAAACTAATGATGTCCTGCTTACATTTGAGGCACTAAAGCACCTAGCATCTCTCCTGCTCCATAACA
AATTTGCCACAGAATTTGTTGCGCATGGTGGAGTACAGAAATTACTGGAAATACCTCGTCCTTCTATGGC
TGCAACCGGTGTGTCTATGTGTTTGTATTACCTATCCTACAATCAGGATGCCATGGAAAGAGTTTGCATG
CATCCCCACAATGTTCTGTCTGATGTGGTGAACTATACCCTGTGGTTAATGGAGTGTTCTCATGCTTCAG
GATGCTGCCATGCTACCATGTTTTTTTCAATTTGCTTCTCATTTCGGGCCGTCTTGGAGCTCTTTGACCG
CTATGATGGTCTTCGTCGTCTGGTGAACTTGATCAGTACTTTGGAGATTCTAAATTTGGAAGATCAGGGT
GCACTTCTGAGTGATGATGAAATATTTGCTAGCCGCCAAACTGGGAAACATACCTGCATGGCCTTGCGCA
AATACTTTGAGGCTCACCTGGCCATTAAATTGGAACAAGTGAAGCAGTCACTTCAGAGGACTGAGGGTGG
CATTCTTGTCCACCCACAACCCCCGTACAAGGCATGCTCATATACTCATGAACAGATTGTGGAAATGATG
GAATTTTTGATAGAATATGGCCCAGCGCAGCTATATTGGGAACCAGCTGAAGTTTTCCTCAAACTTTCTT
GTGTGCAACTCTTGTTGCAGCTTATTTCTATTGCCTGCAATTGGAAGACCTATTATGCAAGGAATGACAC
TGTGCGCTTTGCTTTGGATGTCCTGGCTATTCTTACTGTGGTGCCAAAAATCCAGCTCCAGTTGGCAGAA
TCAGTGGACGTGTTGGATGAGGCTGGATCTACAGTCTCTACTGTAGGTATCAGCATTATTTTGGGAGTGG
CTGAGGGTGAGTTCTTCATCCATGATGCTGAAATTCAGAAGTCAGCACTTCAGATTATCATCAATTGTGT
GTGTGGCCCAGATAACCGAATATCCAGTATTGGTAAATTTATCTCTGGTACTCCTCGGAGAAAGCTGCCT
CAGAACCCTAAAAGCAGTGAGCACACCCTGGCCAAGATGTGGAATGTGGTTCAGTCCAACAACGGCATCA
AGGTGCTCCTGTCCTTACTGTCCATTAAGATGCCCATCACAGATGCAGACCAAATCCGGGCCCTGGCCTG
CAAAGCCCTAGTGGGCCTGTCTCGCAGTAGCACTGTCCGGCAGATCATCAGTAAACTGCCCCTTTTCAGC
AGCTGCCAGATCCAGCAGCTGATGAAGGAGCCTGTGCTGCAGGACAAGCGCAGTGACCATGTCAAGTTCT
GCAAGTATGCTGCTGAACTCATTGAACGGGTGTCAGGAAAACCACTTCTCATTGGCACTGATGTTTCCCT
AGCACGACTGCAGAAAGCAGATGTTGTTGCCCAGTCAAGGATCTCCTTCCCTGAGAAAGAGCTGCTTTTG
TTGATACGAAACCATCTTATTTCTAAAGGGCTTGGAGAAACAGCAACCGTGCTGACAAAAGAGGCTGACC
TGCCCATGACTGCTGCCTCCCATTCTTCTGCCTTTACCCCAGTCACTGCTGCTGCTTCTCCTGTCTCTCT
ACCCCGAACCCCTCGTATCGCTAATGGCATTGCAACTCGTCTGGGCAGCCATGCTGCTGTGGGTGCCTCT
GCGCCTTCTGCCCCTACTGCTCATCCTCAGCCACGGCCCCCCCAGGGTCCGCTAGCTCTGCCCGGCCCAT
CTTATGCAGGCAACTCCCCTTTGATTGGTAGAATCAGTTTTATCAGAGAGAGGCCATCACCCTGCAATGG
CAGGAAAATCAGAGTGTTGCGGCAGAAGTCGGACCATGGTGCCTACAGCCAAAGCCCAGCCATAAAAAAA
CAGCTGGACAGACATCTTCCTTCCCCACCTACGCTGGACAGTATAATCACAGAGTATCTTAGAGAACAAC
ATGCTCGCTGCAAGAATCCAGTTGCCACCTGCCCACCTTTCTCCCTCTTTACTCCTCACCAATGTCCTGA
GCCAAAACAGAGGCGGCAAGCGCCAATAAACTTTACGTCAAGGCTAAACCGCAGGGCATCATTTCCAAAG
TATGGAGGGGTGGATGGCGGATGCTTTGATAGGCACCTTATCTTTAGCAGATTCCGTCCTATTTCAGTGT
TCCGGGAAGCCAATGAAGATGAGAGTGGCTTCACCTGCTGTGCATTCTCAGCACGGGAGCGGTTCCTGAT
GCTTGGCACCTGCACAGGGCAGCTGAAGCTCTATAATGTGTTTAGTGGACAGGAGGAGGCCAGCTATAAC
TGTCACAACTCAGCCATCACACATCTTGAACCTTCCAGGGATGGGTCCTTGCTGCTGACATCTGCTACTT
GGAGCCAGCCTTTGTCTGCACTTTGGGGAATGAAGTCAGTATTTGATATGAAGCATTCCTTCACAGAAGA
TCACTATGTTGAGTTCAGTAAGCACTCCCAGGATCGGGTCATCGGCACAAAAGGAGACATTGCCCACATT
TATGATATTCAGACTGGCAACAAGCTGTTGACTCTGTTTAACCCAGATCTTGCCAACAACTACAAGAGGA
ACTGTGCCACCTTTAATCCTACAGATGATCTTGTCTTAAATGATGGCGTCCTCTGGGATGTCCGCTCTGC
ACAGGCCATCCACAAGTTTGACAAGTTCAATATGAACATCAGTGGTGTTTTCCATCCAAATGGACTGGAG
GTGATCATTAATACTGAGATTTGGGACCTTCGAACTTTTCATCTTTTGCATACTGTTCCCGCTCTGGATC
AGTGTCGCGTGGTGTTCAATCACACGGGAACAGTGATGTATGGAGCTATGTTGCAGGCAGATGATGAAGA
TGACTTAATGGAAGAGAGGATGAAAAGCCCCTTTGGGTCATCCTTCCGAACATTTAATGCAACTGACTAC
AAACCTATAGCAACCATTGATGTGAAACGGAACATCTTTGACCTGTGTACAGACACCAAAGACTGCTATC
TTGCTGTCATTGAGAATCAAGGCAGCATGGATGCCCTGAACATGGACACAGTATGCAGGCTGTATGAAGT
GGGCAGGCAGCGTCTGGCAGAGGATGAGGATGAAGAGGAGGACCAGGAAGAGGAAGAACAGGAGGAAGAA
GATGATGATGAAGATGATGATGACACCGATGATTTAGATGAGCTTGACACTGACCAGTTGCTGGAGGCGG
AGTTGGAGGAGGACGACAATAATGAGAACGCAGGGGAAGATGGGGACAATGACTTCTCTCCCTCTGATGA
GGAGCTAGCAAACCTTCTAGAGGAGGGAGAGGACGGGGAGGATGAAGACTCTGATGCAGATGAGGAGGTG
GAACTGATCTTGGGGGACACTGACAGCTCTGACAACTCTGATTTGGAAGATGACATCATCTTATCTCTGA
ATGAGCCCGGGCTCGAGATATCTAGACCCAGCTTTCTTGTACAAAGTGGTGATATCCTCGAGCATGCATC
TAGAGGGCCCTATTCTATAGTGTCACCTAAATGCTAGAGCTCGCTGATCAGCCTCGACTGTGCCTTCTAG
TTGCCAGCCATCTGTTGTTTGCCCCTCCCCCGTGCCTTCCTTGACCCTGGAAGGTGCCACTCCCACTGTC
CTTTCCTAATAAAATGAGGAAATTGCATCGCATTGTCTGAGTAGGTGTCATTCTATTCTGGGGGGTGGGG
TGGGGCAGGACAGCAAGGGGGAGGATTGGGAAGACAATAGCAGGCATGCTGGGGATGCGGTGGGCTCTAT
GGCTTCTGAGGCGGAAAGAACCAGCTGGGGCTCTAGGGGGTATCCCC
[124 nt withheld, positions 5718-5841]
C
[91 nt withheld, positions 5843-5933]
A
[49 nt withheld, positions 5935-5983]
CCTTTGACGTTGGAGTCCACGTTCTTT
[37 nt withheld, positions 6011-6047]
ACCCTATCTCGGTCTATTCTTTTGATTTATAAGGGATTTTGCCGATTTCGGCCTATTGGTTAAAAAATGA
GCTGATTTAACAAAAATTTAACGCGAATTAATTCTGTGGAATGTGTGTCAGTTAGGGTGTGGAAAGTCCC
CAGGCTCCCCAGCAGGCAGAAGTATGCAAAGCATGCATCTCAATTAGTCAGCAACCAGGTGTGGAAAGTC
CCCAGGCTCCCCAGCAGGCAGAAGTATGCAAAGCATGCATCTCAATTAGTCAGCAACCATAGTCCCGCCC
CTAACTCCGCCCATCCCGCCCCTAACTCCGCCCAGTTCCGCCCATTCTCCGCCCCATGGCTGACTAATTT
TTTTTATTTATGCAGAGGCCGAGGCCGCCTCTGCCTCTGAGCTATTCCAGAAGTAGTGAGGAGGCTTTTT
TGGAGGCCTAGGCTTTTGCAAAAAGCTCCCGGGAGCTTGTATATCCATTTTCGGATCTGATCAAGAGACA
GGATGAGGATCGTTTCGCATGATTGAACAAGATGGATTGCACGCAGGTTCTCCGGCCGCTTGGGTGGAGA
GGCTATTCGGCTATGACTGGGCACAACAGACAATCGGCTGCTCTGATGCCGCCGTGTTCCGGCTGTCAGC
GCAGGGGCGCCCGGTTCTTTTTGTCAAGACCGACCTGTCCGGTGCCCTGAATGAACTGCAGGACGAGGCA
GCGCGGCTATCGTGGCTGGCCACGACGGGCGTTCCTTGCGCAGCTGTGCTCGACGTTGTCACTGAAGCGG
GAAGGGACTGGCTGCTATTGGGCGAAGTGCCGGGGCAGGATCTCCTGTCATCTCACCTTGCTCCTGCCGA
GAAAGTATCCATCATGGCTGATGCAATGCGGCGGCTGCATACGCTTGATCCGGCTACCTGCCCATTCGAC
CACCAAGCGAAACATCGCATCGAGCGAGCACGTACTCGGATGGAAGCCGGTCTTGTCGATCAGGATGATC
TGGACGAAGAGCATCAGGGGCTCGCGCCAGCCGAACTGTTCGCCAGGCTCAAGGCGCGCATGCCCGACGG
CGAGGATCTCGTCGTGACCCATGGCGATGCCTGCTTGCCGAATATCATGGTGGAAAATGGCCGCTTTTCT
GGATTCATCGACTGTGGCCGGCTGGGTGTGGCGGACCGCTATCAGGACATAGCGTTGGCTACCCGTGATA
TTGCTGAAGAGCTTGGCGGCGAATGGGCTGACCGCTTCCTCGTGCTTTACGGTATCGCCGCTCCCGATTC
GCAGCGCATCGCCTTCTATCGCCTTCTTGACGAGTTCTTCTGAGCGGGACTCTGGGGTTCGAAATGACCG
ACCAAGCGACGCCCAACCTGCCATCACGAGATTTCGATTCCACCGCCGCCTTCTATGAAAGGTTGGGCTT
CGGAATCGTTTTCCGGGACGCCGGCTGGATGATCCTCCAGCGCGGGGATCTCATGCTGGAGTTCTTCGCC
CACCCCAACTTGTTTATTGCAGCTTATAATGGTTACAAATAAAGCAATAGCATCACAAATTTCACAAATA
AAGCATTTTTTTCACTGCATTCTAGTTGTGGTTTGTCCAAACTCATCAATGTATCTTATCATGTCTGTAT
ACCGTCGACCTCTAGCTAGAGCTTGGCGTAATCATGGTCATAGCTGTTTCCTGTGTGAAATTGTTATCCG
CTCACAATTCCACACAACATACGAGCCGGAAGCATAAAGTGTAAAGCCTGGGGTGCCTAATGAGTGAGCT
AACTCACATTAATTGCGTTGCGCTCACTGCCCGCTTTCCAGTCGGGAAACCTGTCGTGCCAGCTGCATTA
ATGAATCGGCCAACGCGCGGGGAGAGGCGGTTTGCGTATTGGGCGCTCTTCCGCTTCCTCGCTCACTGAC
TCGCTGCGCTCGGTCGTTCGGCTGCGGCGAGCGGTATCAGCTCACTCAAAGGCGGTAATACGGTTATCCA
CAGAATCAGGGGATAACGCAGGAAAGAACATGTGAGCAAAAGGCCAGCAAAAGGCCAGGAACCGTAAAAA
GGCCGCGTTGCTGGCGTTTTTCCATAGGCTCCGCCCCCCTGACGAGCATCACAAAAATCGACGCTCAAGT
CAGAGGTGGCGAAACCCGACAGGACTATAAAGATACCAGGCGTTTCCCCCTGGAAGCTCCCTCGTGCGCT
CTCCTGTTCCGACCCTGCCGCTTACCGGATACCTGTCCGCCTTTCTCCCTTCGGGAAGCGTGGCGCTTTC
TCATAGCTCACGCTGTAGGTATCTCAGTTCGGTGTAGGTCGTTCGCTCCAAGCTGGGCTGTGTGCACGAA
CCCCCCGTTCAGCCCGACCGCTGCGCCTTATCCGGTAACTATCGTCTTGAGTCCAACCCGGTAAGACACG
ACTTATCGCCACTGGCAGCAGCCACTGGTAACAGGATTAGCAGAGCGAGGTATGTAGGCGGTGCTACAGA
GTTCTTGAAGTGGTGGCCTAACTACGGCTACACTAGAAGAACAGTATTTGGTATCTGCGCTCTGCTGAAG
CCAGTTACCTTCGGAAAAAGAGTTGGTAGCTCTTGATCCGGCAAACAAACCACCGCTGGTAGCGGTGGTT
TTTTTGTTTGCAAGCAGCAGATTACGCGCAGAAAAAAAGGATCTCAAGAAGATCCTTTGATCTTTTCTAC
GGGGTCTGACGCTCAGTGGAACGAAAACTCACGTTAAGGGATTTTGGTCATGAGATTATCAAAAAGGATC
TTCACCTAGATCCTTTTAAATTAAAAATGAAGTTTTAAATCAATCTAAAGTATATATGAGTAAACTTGGT
CTGACAGTTACCAATGCTTAATCAGTGAGGCACCTATCTCAGCGATCTGTCTATTTCGTTCATCCATAGT
TGCCTGACTCCCCGTCGTGTAGATAACTACGATACGGGAGGGCTTACCATCTGGCCCCAGTGCTGCAATG
ATACCGCGAGACCCACGCTCACCGGCTCCAGATTTATCAGCAATAAACCAGCCAGCCGGAAGGGCCGAGC
GCAGAAGTGGTCCTGCAACTTTATCCGCCTCCATCCAGTCTATTAATTGTTGCCGGGAAGCTAGAGTAAG
TAGTTCGCCAGTTAATAGTTTGCGCAACGTTGTTGCCATTGCTACAGGCATCGTGGTGTCACGCTCGTCG
TTTGGTATGGCTTCATTCAGCTCCGGTTCCCAACGATCAAGGCGAGTTACATGATCCCCCATGTTGTGCA
AAAAAGCGGTTAGCTCCTTCGGTCCTCCGATCGTTGTCAGAAGTAAGTTGGCCGCAGTGTTATCACTCAT
GGTTATGGCAGCACTGCATAATTCTCTTACTGTCATGCCATCCGTAAGATGCTTTTCTGTGACTGGTGAG
TACTCAACCAAGTCATTCTGAGAATAGTGTATGCGGCGACCGAGTTGCTCTTGCCCGGCGTCAATACGGG
ATAATACCGCGCCACATAGCAGAACTTTAAAAGTGCTCATCATTGGAAAACGTTCTTCGGGGCGAAAACT
CTCAAGGATCTTACCGCTGTTGAGATCCAGTTCGATGTAACCCACTCGTGCACCCAACTGATCTTCAGCA
TCTTTTACTTTCACCAGCGTTTCTGGGTGAGCAAAAACAGGAAGGCAAAATGCCGCAAAAAAGGGAATAA
GGGCGACACGGAAATGTTGAATACTCATACTCTTCCTTTTTCAATATTATTGAAGCATTTATCAGGGTTA
TTGTCTCATGAGCGGATACATATTTGAATGTATTTAGAAAAATAAACAAATAGGGGTTCCGCGCACATTT
CCCCGAAAAGTGCCACCTGACGTCGACGGATCGGGAGATCTCCCGATCCCCTATGGTGCACTCTCAGTAC
AATCTGCTCTGATGCCGCATAGTTAAGCCAGTATCTGCTCCCTGCTTGTGTGTTGGAGGTCGCTGAGTAG
TGCGCGAGCAAAATTTAAGCTACAACAAGGCAAGGCTTGACCGACAATTGCATGAAGAATCTGCTTAGGG
TTAGGCGTTTTGCGCTGCTTCGCGATGTACGGGCCAGATATACGCGTT
